>Addgene plasmid #163664 | SNN-GFP | addgene full sequence | sequence record 322797 | Addgene NGS Result
GCATTAGTTATTAATAGTAATCAATTACGGGGTCATTAGTTCATAGCCCATATATGGAGTTCCGCGTTAC
ATAACTTACGGTAAATGGCCCGCCTGGCTGACCGCCCAACGACCCCCGCCCATTGACGTCAATAATGACG
TATGTTCCCATAGTAACGCCAATAGGGACTTTCCATTGACGTCAATGGGTGGAGTATTTACGGTAAACTG
CCCACTTGGCAGTACATCAAGTGTATCATATGCCAAGTACGCCCCCTATTGACGTCAATGACGGTAAATG
GCCCGCCTGGCATTATGCCCAGTACATGACCTTATGGGACTTTCCTACTTGGCAGTACATCTACGTATTA
GTCATCGCTATTACCATGGTGATGCGGTTTTGGCAGTACATCAATGGGCGTGGATAGCGGTTTGACTCAC
GGGGATTTCCAAGTCTCCACCCCATTGACGTCAATGGGAGTTTGTTTTGGCACCAAAATCAACGGGACTT
TCCAAAATGTCGTAACAACTCCGCCCCATTGACGCAAATGGGCGGTAGGCGTGTACGGTGGGAGGTCTAT
ATAAGCAGAGCTGGTTTAGTGAACCGTCAGATCCGCTAGCGCTACCGGACTCAGATCTCGAGGCCACCAT
GATTCACACCAACCTGAAGAAAAAGTGTCTGTTTCTGTCTCTGTTCTCTTTTCTCATCGTGGCTGGCGCT
ACAACACTCTTCTGTCTGCTCCATTTCGGCGTGATTGGACCACAGCGAGAGGAATTTCCCCGGGATCTGT
CACTCATTTCACCACTGGCACAGGCTGTCCGATCTTCATCTCGGACTCCA
[447 nt withheld, positions 821-1267]
CGGGATCCACCGGTCGCCACCATGGTGTCCAAGGGCGAGGAGCTGTTCACCGGGGTGGTGCCCATCCTGG
TCGAGCTGGACGGCGACGTAAACGGCCACAAGTTCTCCGTGCGGGGCGAGGGCGAGGGCGATGCCACCAA
CGGCAAGCTGACCCTGAAGTTCATCAGCACCACCGGCAAGCTGCCCGTGCCCTGGCCCACCCTCGTGACC
ACCCTGACCTACGGCGTGCAGAGCTTCTCCCGCTACCCCGACCACATGAAGCGCCACGACTTCTTCAAGA
GCGCCATGCCCGAAGGCTACGTCCAGGAGCGCACCATCTCCTTCAAGGACGACGGCACCTACAAGACCCG
CGCCGAGGTGAAGTTCGAGGGCGACACCCTGGTGAACCGCATCGAGCTGAAGGGCATCGACTTCAAGGAG
GACGGCAACATCCTGGGGCACAAGCTGGAGTACAACTTCAACTCCCACAACGTCTATATCACCGCCGACA
AGCAGAAGAACGGCATCAAGGCCAACTTCAAGATCCGCCACAACGTGGAGGACGGCTCCGTGCAGCTCGC
CGACCACTACCAGCAGAACACCCCCATCGGCGACGGCCCCGTGCTGCTGCCCGACAACCACTACCTGTCC
ACCCAGTCCAAGCTGTCCAAAGACCCCAACGAGAAGCGCGATCACATGGTCCTTCTGGAATTCGTGACCG
CCGCCGGGATCACTCACGGCATGGACGAGCTGTACAAGTAAGCGGCCGCGACTCTAGATCATAATCAGCC
ATACCACATTTGTAGAGGTTTTACTTGCTTTAAAAAACCTCCCACACCTCCCCCTGAACCTGAAACATAA
AATGAATGCAATTGTTGTTGTTAACTTGTTTATTGCAGCTTATAATGGTTACAAATAAAGCAATAGCATC
ACAAATTTCACAAATAAAGCATTTTTTTCACTGCATTCTAGTTGTGGTTTGTCCAAACTCATCAATGTAT
CTTAAGGCGTAAATTGTAAGCGTTAATATTTTGTTAAAATTCGCGTTAAATTTTTGTTAAATCAGCTCAT
TTTTTAACCAATAGGCCGAAATCGGCAAAATCCCTTATAAATCAAAAGAATAGACCGAGATAGGGT
[37 nt withheld, positions 2384-2420]
AAAGAACGTGGACTCCAACGTCAAAGG
[49 nt withheld, positions 2448-2496]
T
[91 nt withheld, positions 2498-2588]
G
[124 nt withheld, positions 2590-2713]
CAGGTGGCACTTTTCGGGGAAATGTGCGCGGAACCCCTATTTGTTTATTTTTCTAAATACATTCAAATAT
GTATCCGCTCATGAGACAATAACCCTGATAAATGCTTCAATAATATTGAAAAAGGAAGAGTCCTGAGGCG
GAAAGAACCAGCTGTGGAATGTGTGTCAGTTAGGGTGTGGAAAGTCCCCAGGCTCCCCAGCAGGCAGAAG
TATGCAAAGCATGCATCTCAATTAGTCAGCAACCAGGTGTGGAAAGTCCCCAGGCTCCCCAGCAGGCAGA
AGTATGCAAAGCATGCATCTCAATTAGTCAGCAACCATAGTCCCGCCCCTAACTCCGCCCATCCCGCCCC
TAACTCCGCCCAGTTCCGCCCATTCTCCGCCCCATGGCTGACTAATTTTTTTTATTTATGCAGAGGCCGA
GGCCGCCTCGGCCTCTGAGCTATTCCAGAAGTAGTGAGGAGGCTTTTTTGGAGGCCTAGGCTTTTGCAAA
GATCGATCAAGAGACAGGATGAGGATCGTTTCGCATGATTGAACAAGATGGATTGCACGCAGGTTCTCCG
GCCGCTTGGGTGGAGAGGCTATTCGGCTATGACTGGGCACAACAGACAATCGGCTGCTCTGATGCCGCCG
TGTTCCGGCTGTCAGCGCAGGGGCGCCCGGTTCTTTTTGTCAAGACCGACCTGTCCGGTGCCCTGAATGA
ACTGCAAGACGAGGCAGCGCGGCTATCGTGGCTGGCCACGACGGGCGTTCCTTGCGCAGCTGTGCTCGAC
GTTGTCACTGAAGCGGGAAGGGACTGGCTGCTATTGGGCGAAGTGCCGGGGCAGGATCTCCTGTCATCTC
ACCTTGCTCCTGCCGAGAAAGTATCCATCATGGCTGATGCAATGCGGCGGCTGCATACGCTTGATCCGGC
TACCTGCCCATTCGACCACCAAGCGAAACATCGCATCGAGCGAGCACGTACTCGGATGGAAGCCGGTCTT
GTCGATCAGGATGATCTGGACGAAGAGCATCAGGGGCTCGCGCCAGCCGAACTGTTCGCCAGGCTCAAGG
CGAGCATGCCCGACGGCGAGGATCTCGTCGTGACCCATGGCGATGCCTGCTTGCCGAATATCATGGTGGA
AAATGGCCGCTTTTCTGGATTCATCGACTGTGGCCGGCTGGGTGTGGCGGACCGCTATCAGGACATAGCG
TTGGCTACCCGTGATATTGCTGAAGAGCTTGGCGGCGAATGGGCTGACCGCTTCCTCGTGCTTTACGGTA
TCGCCGCTCCCGATTCGCAGCGCATCGCCTTCTATCGCCTTCTTGACGAGTTCTTCTGAGCGGGACTCTG
GGGTTCGAAATGACCGACCAAGCGACGCCCAACCTGCCATCACGAGATTTCGATTCCACCGCCGCCTTCT
ATGAAAGGTTGGGCTTCGGAATCGTTTTCCGGGACGCCGGCTGGATGATCCTCCAGCGCGGGGATCTCAT
GCTGGAGTTCTTCGCCCACCCTAGGGGGAGGCTAACTGAAACACGGAAGGAGACAATACCGGAAGGAACC
CGCGCTATGACGGCAATAAAAAGACAGAATAAAACGCACGGTGTTGGGTCGTTTGTTCATAAACGCGGGG
TTCGGTCCCAGGGCTGGCACTCTGTCGATACCCCACCGAGACCCCATTGGGGCCAATACGCCCGCGTTTC
TTCCTTTTCCCCACCCCACCCCCCAAGTTCGGGTGAAGGCCCAGGGCTCGCAGCCAACGTCGGGGCGGCA
GGCCCTGCCATAGCCTCAGGTTACTCATATATACTTTAGATTGATTTAAAACTTCATTTTTAATTTAAAA
GGATCTAGGTGAAGATCCTTTTTGATAATCTCATGACCAAAATCCCTTAACGTGAGTTTTCGTTCCACTG
AGCGTCAGACCCCGTAGAAAAGATCAAAGGATCTTCTTGAGATCCTTTTTTTCTGCGCGTAATCTGCTGC
TTGCAAACAAAAAAACCACCGCTACCAGCGGTGGTTTGTTTGCCGGATCAAGAGCTACCAACTCTTTTTC
CGAAGGTAACTGGCTTCAGCAGAGCGCAGATACCAAATACTGTTCTTCTAGTGTAGCCGTAGTTAGGCCA
CCACTTCAAGAACTCTGTAGCACCGCCTACATACCTCGCTCTGCTAATCCTGTTACCAGTGGCTGCTGCC
AGTGGCGATAAGTCGTGTCTTACCGGGTTGGACTCAAGACGATAGTTACCGGATAAGGCGCAGCGGTCGG
GCTGAACGGGGGGTTCGTGCACACAGCCCAGCTTGGAGCGAACGACCTACACCGAACTGAGATACCTACA
GCGTGAGCTATGAGAAAGCGCCACGCTTCCCGAAGGGAGAAAGGCGGACAGGTATCCGGTAAGCGGCAGG
GTCGGAACAGGAGAGCGCACGAGGGAGCTTCCAGGGGGAAACGCCTGGTATCTTTATAGTCCTGTCGGGT
TTCGCCACCTCTGACTTGAGCGTCGATTTTTGTGATGCTCGTCAGGGGGGCGGAGCCTATGGAAAAACGC
CAGCAACGCGGCCTTTTTACGGTTCCTGGCCTTTTGCTGGCCTTTTGCTCACATGTTCTTTCCTGCGTTA
TCCCCTGATTCTGTGGATAACCGTATTACCGCCAT
Features (pLannotate 1.2.2; 15 found; start..end, strand, type, name):
     65..368     +  enhancer       CMV enhancer: human cytomegalovirus immediate early enhancer
    369..572     +  promoter       CMV promoter: human cytomegalovirus (CMV) immediate early promoter
    595..622     +  misc_feature   MCS (fragment): multiple cloning site
    650..1267    +  CDS            TNF (fragment) (sequence partly withheld): TNFA_HUMAN - Also known as TNFA, TNFSF2. Experimental evidence at protein level: Swiss-Prot protein existence level 1. The TNF intracellular domain (ICD) form induces IL12 production in dendritic cells. From Homo sapiens (Human).
   1289..2008    +  CDS            moxGFP: monomeric GFP variant optimized for use in oxidizing environments such as the secretory pathway (Costantini et al., 2015)
   2024..2107    +  CDS            large T antigen (fragment): large T antigen from SV40 (simian virus 40)
   2130..2251    +  polyA_signal   SV40 poly(A) signal: SV40 polyadenylation signal
   2285..2713    -  rep_origin     f1 ori (sequence partly withheld): f1 bacteriophage origin of replication; arrow indicates direction of (+) strand synthesis
   2740..2844    +  promoter       AmpR promoter: bla
   2846..3203    +  promoter       SV40 promoter: SV40 enhancer and early promoter
   3238..4032    +  CDS            NeoR/KanR: aminoglycoside phosphotransferase from Tn5; aph(3')-II (or nptII); confers resistance to neomycin, kanamycin, and G418 (Geneticin®)
   4053..4205    +  CDS            ble (fragment): BLE_KLEPN - Experimental evidence at protein level: Swiss-Prot protein existence level 1. Binding protein with a strong affinity to the bleomycin family of antibiotics. Binds to CL990; an antimitotic-antibiotic compound. From Klebsiella pneumoniae.
   4264..4311    +  polyA_signal   HSV TK poly(A) signal: herpes simplex virus thymidine kinase polyadenylation signal (Cole and Stacy, 1985)
   4402..4418    -  polyA_signal   bGH poly(A) signal (fragment): bovine growth hormone polyadenylation signal
   4640..5228    +  rep_origin     ori: high-copy-number ColE1/pMB1/pBR322/pUC origin of replication
