[The description below was written by a language model from this plasmid's Addgene catalogue record and pLannotate feature annotations shown in this document.]
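Description:
SNN-GFP is a mammalian expression plasmid of about 5.3 kb built on the pmoxGFP-N1 backbone, an N1-style vector in which an inserted open reading frame is fused upstream of moxGFP. It is propagated in E. coli from a high-copy ColE1/pUC-type origin and selected with kanamycin. A single NeoR/KanR (aph(3')-II) gene is preceded by both a bacterial bla promoter and the SV40 enhancer/early promoter and followed by the HSV TK polyadenylation signal, so the same marker can also give G418 resistance in mammalian cells. An f1 origin is also present. The short annotated fragments of ble, SV40 large T antigen and the bGH poly(A) signal look like backbone remnants or partial annotation matches, not functional units.

The payload is a 639 bp human chimeric coding sequence cloned between XhoI and BamHI, both of which are retained. It is driven by the CMV immediate-early enhancer and promoter and terminated by the SV40 poly(A) signal. The chimera joins the cytosolic tail of the Golgi sialyltransferase ST6GAL1 to the transmembrane domain and luminal domain of TNF. The feature table accordingly annotates most of the insert as a TNF fragment, and the short ST6GAL1-derived segment just upstream is not annotated separately. moxGFP, a monomeric GFP variant optimized for oxidizing environments such as the secretory pathway, is fused at the C terminus, which for these type II membrane proteins lies on the luminal side. The plasmid comes from a domain-swap study that quantified Golgi retention of glycosyltransferases. It would be used to image the localization of the chimera and test how much the ST6GAL1 cytosolic tail contributes to that retention.
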