Addgene plasmid #163664: SNN-GFP
Purpose: Expresses a TNF and ST6GAL1 swapped chimera with the cytosolic tail from ST6GAL1, and TMD and luminal domain from TNF in mammalian cells
Depositing lab: Lei Lu. Depositing organization: Nanyang Technological University. Publication: A quantitative study of the Golgi retention of glycosyltransferases. Sun X, Mahajan D, Chen B, Song Z, Lu L. J Cell Sci. 2021 Oct 15;134(20). pii: 272560. doi: 10.1242/jcs.258564. Epub 2021 Oct 21. PubMed 34533190.
Backbone
  Vector backbone: pmoxGFP-N1
  Backbone manufacturer: E. Snapp (Addgene plasmid # 68070)
  Backbone size w/o insert (bp): 4700
  Total vector size (bp): 5339
  Vector type: Mammalian Expression
Growth in bacteria
  Bacterial resistance: Kanamycin, 50 μg/mL
  Growth temperature: 37°C
  Growth strain: DH5alpha
  Copy number: High Copy
Gene/Insert
  Gene/Insert name: ST6 beta-galactoside alpha-2,6-sialyltransferase 1 and tumor necrosis factor (alt name: ST6GAL1 and TNF)
  Species: H. sapiens (human)
  Insert size (bp): 639
  Mutation: This chimera contains the cytosolic tail from ST, TMD from TNF and luminal domain from TNF.
  GenBank ID: BC040009
  Entrez Gene: ST6GAL1 (a.k.a. CDw75, SIAT1, ST6GalI, ST6N); TNF (a.k.a. DIF, IMD127, TNF-alpha, TNFA, TNFSF2, TNLG1F)
  Tag / fusion protein: GFP (C terminal on backbone)
  Cloning method: Restriction Enzyme; 5′ cloning site XhoI (not destroyed); 3′ cloning site BamHI (not destroyed)
  Sequencing primers: 5′ CMV-F
Terms and licenses: Academic/Nonprofit Terms; Industry Terms: Not Available to Industry
How to cite: SNN-GFP was a gift from Lei Lu (Addgene plasmid # 163664 ; http://n2t.net/addgene:163664 ; RRID:Addgene_163664)
